Addgene plasmid #141105: pSB3C5-phzSM
Purpose: Contains a phzS-phzM operon BioBrick
Depositing lab: Martin Buck. Depositing organization: Imperial College London. Publication: Phenazines as model low-midpoint potential electron shuttles for photosynthetic bioelectrochemical systems. Clifford ER, Bradley RW, Wey LT, Lawrence JM, Chen X, Howe CJ, Zhang JZ. Chem Sci. 2021 Jan 15;12(9):3328-3338. doi: 10.1039/d0sc05655c. PubMed 34164103.
Backbone
  Vector backbone: pSB3C5
  Backbone size w/o insert (bp): 2695
  Total vector size (bp): 5042
  Vector type: Bacterial Expression
Growth in bacteria
  Bacterial resistance: Chloramphenicol, 25 μg/mL
  Growth temperature: 37°C
  Growth strain: DH5alpha
  Copy number: High Copy
Gene/Insert
  Gene/Insert name: phzSM
  Species: Pseudomonas aeruginosa
  Insert size (bp): 2347
  Cloning method: Restriction Enzyme; 5′ cloning site EcoRI (not destroyed); 3′ cloning site PstI (not destroyed)
  Sequencing primers: 5′ TGCCACCTGACGTCTAAGAA; 3′ AGCCCCAATGATAACCCCAA
Terms and licenses: Academic/Nonprofit Terms; Industry Terms: Not Available to Industry
How to cite: pSB3C5-phzSM was a gift from Martin Buck (Addgene plasmid # 141105 ; http://n2t.net/addgene:141105 ; RRID:Addgene_141105)
