[The description below was written by a language model from this plasmid's Addgene catalogue record and pLannotate feature annotations shown in this document.]
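Description:
pSB3C5-phzSM is a 5,042 bp bacterial plasmid built on the BioBrick assembly backbone pSB3C5. It carries a roughly 2.3 kb two-gene operon from Pseudomonas aeruginosa as a standard BioBrick part. The plasmid replicates in E. coli from a p15A origin, which is compatible with ColE1-type plasmids in the same cell. The catalogue entry lists the plasmid as high copy, whereas p15A is generally regarded as a medium-copy origin. Selection is by chloramphenicol, conferred by a cat gene driven by its own promoter. Short fragments annotated as β-lactamase, RSF origin and bom appear to be backbone remnants rather than functional elements. Several transcription terminators (tonB, his operon, T3Te and a putative bacterial terminator) flank the cloning site and the marker, insulating the insert from read-through transcription.

The insert sits between the BioBrick prefix and suffix, and the EcoRI and PstI cloning sites are preserved, so the part can be excised or combined with other BioBricks by standard assembly. It encodes phzS followed by phzM, in the same orientation and separated by a short intergenic gap. PhzM methylates phenazine-1-carboxylate (PCA) to 5-methyl-PCA. PhzS then oxidatively decarboxylates that intermediate to pyocyanin, the blue phenazine pigment, and it can also convert PCA poorly to 1-hydroxyphenazine. No promoter upstream of the operon is annotated in the feature table and none is stated in the record, so the part may be intended to be placed under a promoter chosen by the user. The associated work concerns phenazines as low-midpoint-potential electron shuttles for photosynthetic bioelectrochemical systems, which suggests the construct serves as a module for engineering pyocyanin production from PCA.
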