Features (pLannotate 1.2.2; 14 found; start..end, strand, type, name):
      1..22      +  misc_feature   BioBrick prefix: BioBrick prefix for parts that do not start with "ATG"
     58..1263    +  CDS            phzS: PHZS_PSEAE - Experimental evidence at protein level: Swiss-Prot protein existence level 1. Involved in the biosynthesis of pyocyanine, a blue-pigmented phenazine derivative, which plays a role in virulence. Catalyzes the oxidative decarboxylation of 5-methylphenazine-1-carboxylate (5-methyl- PCA) to pyocyanine. Can also act on phenazine-1-carboxylate (PCA), converting it into 1-hydroxyphenazine (1-HP). However, PCA is a poor substrate. From Pseudomonas aeruginosa (strain ATCC 15692 / DSM 22644 / CIP 104116 / JCM 14847 / LMG 12228 / 1C / PRS 101 / PAO1).
   1322..2323    +  CDS            phzM: PHZM_PSEAE - Experimental evidence at protein level: Swiss-Prot protein existence level 1. Involved in the biosynthesis of pyocyanine, a blue-pigmented phenazine derivative, which plays a role in virulence. Converts phenazine-1-carboxylate (PCA) to 5-methylphenazine-1-carboxylate (5- methyl-PCA). From Pseudomonas aeruginosa (strain ATCC 15692 / DSM 22644 / CIP 104116 / JCM 14847 / LMG 12228 / 1C / PRS 101 / PAO1).
   2327..2347    +  misc_feature   BioBrick suffix: universal suffix for all parts
   2383..2414    +  terminator     tonB terminator: bidirectional E. coli tonB-P14 transcription terminator
   2461..2501    -  terminator     bacterial terminator (fragment): putative bacterial transcription terminator
   2514..2759    +  CDS            bla(M) (fragment): β-lactamase lacking the signal sequence; bla(M); allows cytosolic expression of β-lactamase
   2925..3470    +  rep_origin     p15A ori: Plasmids containing the medium-copy-number p15A origin of replication can be propagated in E. coli cells that contain a second plasmid with the ColE1 origin.
   3558..3613    +  rep_origin     RSF ori (fragment): Plasmids containing the RSF 1030 origin of replication can be propagated in E. coli cells that contain additional plasmids with compatible origins.
   3712..3738    -  misc_feature   bom (fragment): basis of mobility region from pBR322
   4080..4177    +  promoter       cat promoter: promoter of the E. coli cat gene encoding chloramphenicol acetyltransferase
   4178..4834    +  CDS            cat: CAT_ECOLX - Experimental evidence at protein level: Swiss-Prot protein existence level 1. This enzyme is an effector of chloramphenicol resistance in bacteria. From Escherichia coli. This protein is used as a marker in many commonly used cloning vectors, such as pACYC184.
   4848..4907    +  terminator     his operon terminator: This putative transcriptin terminator from the E. coli his operon has a 2-bp deletion introduced during synthesis. Its efficiency has not been determined.
   4967..4996    -  terminator     T3Te terminator: phage T3 early transcription terminator
>Addgene plasmid #141105 | pSB3C5-phzSM | addgene full sequence | sequence record 310530 | Addgene NGS Result
GAATTCGCGGCCGCTTCTAGAGCCATCGATTCGAACACTCGAGAAAAGGAAGCACCCATGAGCGAACCCA
TCGATATCCTCATCGCCGGCGCCGGCATCGGCGGCCTCAGTTGCGCCCTGGCCCTGCACCAGGCCGGCAT
CGGCAAGGTCACGCTGCTGGAAAGCAGCAGCGAGATACGCCCCCTTGGCGTCGGCATCAATATCCAGCCG
GCGGCGGTCGAGGCCCTTGCCGAACTGGGCCTCGGCCCGGCGCTGGCGGCCACCGCCATCCCCACCCACG
AGCTGCGCTACATCGACCAGAGCGGCGCCACGGTATGGTCCGAGCCGCGCGGGGTGGAAGCCGGCAACGC
CTATCCGCAGTACTCGATCCATCGCGGCGAATTGCAGATGATCCTGCTCGCCGCGGTGCGCGAGCGTCTC
GGCCAACAGGCGGTACGCACCGGTCTCGGCGTGGAGCGCATCGAAGAGCGCGACGGCCGCGTACTGATCG
GCGCCCGCGACGGACACGGCAAGCCCCTGGCGCTCGGTGCCGATGTGCTGGTCGGCGCCGACGGCATCCA
TTCGGCGGTCCGCGCGCACCTGCATCCCGACCAGGGGCCGCTGTCCCACGGTGGGATCACCATGTGGCGC
GGCGTCACCGAGTTCGACCGCTTCCTCGACGGCAAGACCATGATCGTCGCCAACGACGAGCACTGGTCGC
GCCTGGTCGCCTATCCGATCTCGGCGCGCCACGCGGCCGAAGGCAAGTCGCTGGTGAACTGGGTGTGCAT
GGTGCCGAGCGCCGCCGTCGGCCAGCTCGACAACGAGGCCGACTGGAACCGCAACGGACGCCTGGAAGAC
GTGTTGCCGTTCTTCGCCGACTGGGACCTGGGCTGGTTCGACATCCGCGACCTGCTGACCCGCAACCAGT
TGATCTTGCAGTACCCGATGGTCGACCGCGATCCGCTGCCGCACTGGGGCCGGGGACGCATCACGCTGCT
CGGCGACGCCGCCCACCTGATGTATCCGATGGGCGCCAACGGCGCTTCGCAGGCGATCCTCGACGGCATC
GAGCTGGCCGCCGCGCTGGCGCGCAACGCCGACGTGGCCGCAGCCCTGCGCGAATACGAAGAAGCGCGGC
GGCCGACCGCCAACAAGATCATCCTGGCCAACCGCGAACGGGAAAAAGAGGAATGGGCCGCGGCTTCGCG
ACCGAAGACTGAGAAGAGCGCGGCGCTGGAAGCGATCACCGGCAGCTACCGCAACCAGGTGGAACGGCCA
CGCTAATACTAGAGTGGGTACTTCTCGGGTTACGGAAATGTGTAACGAGAGAGAATAAAAGATGAATAAT
TCGAATCTTGCTGCTGCGCGTAATTTGATACAAGTTGTTACCGGGGAATGGAAGTCCCGTTGCGTCTACG
TCGCTACGCGCCTCGGGCTGGCCGATCTGATCGAGAGCGGGATCGACAGCGACGAGACGCTGGCCGCCGC
GGTCGGTTCCGATGCCGAGCGCATCCATCGACTGATGCGCCTGCTGGTGGCCTTCGAGATCTTCCAGGGC
GATACCCGCGACGGCTACGCTAATACCCCCACCAGCCACCTGCTGAGGGATGTCGAGGGCTCCTTCCGCG
ACATGGTGCTGTTCTACGGCGAGGAGTTCCACGCCGCCTGGACGCCCGCCTGCGAGGCGCTGCTCAGCGG
TACCCCAGGCTTCGAACTGGCGTTCGGCGAAGACTTCTACAGCTACCTGAAGCGCTGCCCGGATGCCGGC
CGGCGCTTCCTGCTGGCGATGAAGGCGAGCAACCTGGCCTTCCACGAGATCCCCAGGCTCCTGGATTTCC
GCGGGCGTAGCTTCGTCGACGTCGGTGGCGGTTCCGGCGAATTGACCAAGGCCATCCTGCAAGCCGAGCC
CAGCGCCCGGGGCGTGATGCTCGATCGCGAGGGTTCCCTCGGCGTGGCCCGCGACAACCTCTCCAGCCTG
TTGGCAGGGGAGCGCGTCAGCCTGGTGGGCGGCGACATGCTGCAAGAGGTGCCGTCCAACGGCGATATCT
ACCTGCTGTCGCGGATCATCGGCGATCTGGACGAAGCCGCCAGCCTGAGGTTGCTCGGCAATTGCCGCGA
GGCGATGGCCGGCGACGGCCGGGTGGTGGTGATCGAGCGGACCATCTCGGCCAGCGAGCCGTCGCCGATG
TCGGTGCTCTGGGACGTGCACCTGTTCATGGCCTGCGCTGGCCGCCACCGCACCACCGAGGAGGTGGTCG
ACCTGCTCGGGCGCGGCGGCTTCGCGGTGGAGCGGATCGTCGACCTGCCGATGGAAACCCGCATGATCGT
CGCTGCCAGGGCCTAATACTAGTAGCGGCCGCTGCAGGAGTCACTAAGGGTTAGTTAGTTAGATTAGCAG
AAAGTCAAAAGCCTCCGACCGGAGGCTTTTGACTAAAACTTCCCTTGGGGTTATCATTGGGGCTCACTCA
AAGGCGGTAATCAGATAAAAAAAATCCTTAGCTTTCGCTAAGGATGATTTCTGCTAGAGATGGAATAGAC
TGGATGGAGGCGGATAAAGTTGCAGGACCACTTCTGCGCTCGGCCCTTCCGGCTGGCTGGTTTATTGCTG
ATAAATCTGGAGCCGGTGAGCGTGGGTCTCGCGGTATCATTGCAGCACTGGGGCCAGATGGTAAGCCCTC
CCGTATCGTAGTTATCTACACGACGGGGAGTCAGGCAACTATGGATGAACGAAATAGACAGATCGCTGAG
ATAGGTGCCTCACTGATTAAGCATTGGTAACTGTCAGACCAAGTTTACTCATATATACTTTAGATTGATT
TAAAACTTCATTTTTAATTTAAAAGGATCTAGGTGAAGATCCTTTTTGATAATCTCATGACCAAAATCCC
TTAACGTGAGTTTTCGTTCCACTGAGCGTCAGACCCCTTAATAAGATGATCTTCTTGAGATCGTTTTGGT
CTGCGCGTAATCTCTTGCTCTGAAAACGAAAAAACTGCCTTGCAGGGCGGTTTTTCGAAGGTTCTCTGAG
CTACCAACTCTTTGAACCGAGGTAACTGGCTTGGAGGAGCGCAGTCACCAAAACTTGTCCTTTCAGTTTA
GCCTTAACCGGCGCATGACTTCAAGACTAACTCCTCTAAATCAATTACCAGTGGCTGCTGCCAGTGGTGC
TTTTGCATGTCTTTCCGGGTTGGACTCAAGACGATAGTTACCGGATAAGGCGCAGCGGTCGGACTGAACG
GGGGGTTCGTGCATACAGTCCAGCTTGGAGCGAACTGCCTACCCGGAACTGAGTGCCAGGCGTGGAATGA
GACAAACGCGGCCATAACAGCGGAATGACACCGGTAAACCGAAAGGCAGGAACAGGAGAGCGCACGAGGG
AGCCGCCAGGGGGAAACGCCTGGTATCTTTATAGTCCTGTCGGGTTTCGCCACCACTGATTTGAGCGTCA
GATTTCGTGATGCTTGTCAGGGGGGCGGAGCCTATGGAAAAACGGCTTTGCCGCGGCCCTCTCACTTCCC
TGTTAAGTATCTTCCTGGCATCTTCCAGGAAATCTCCGCCTCGTTCGTAAGCCATTTCCGCTCGCCGCAG
TCGAACGACCGAGCGTAGCGAGTCAGTGAGCGAGGAAGCGGAATATATCCTGTATCACATATTCTGCTGA
CGCACCGGTGCAGCCTTTTTTCTCCTGCCACATGAAGCACTTCACTGACACCCTCATCAGTGCCAACATA
GTAAGCCAGTATACACTCCGCTAGCGCTGAGGTCTGCCTCGTGAAGAAGGTGTTGCTGACTCATACCAGG
CCTGAATCGCCCCATCATCCAGCCAGAAAGTGAGGGAGCCACGGTTGATGAGAGCTTTGTTGTAGGTGGA
CCAGTTGGTGATTTTGAACTTTTGCTTTGCCACGGAACGGTCTGCGTTGTCGGGAAGATGCGTGATCTGA
TCCTTCAACTCAGCAAAAGTTCGATTTATTCAACAAAGCCACGTTGTGTCTCAAAATCTCTGATGTTACA
TTGCACAAGATAAAAATATATCATCATGAACAATAAAACTGTCTGCTTACATAAACAGTAATACAGGGGT
GTTTACTAGAGGTTGATCGGGCACGTAAGAGGTTCCAACTTTCACCATAATGAAATAAGATCACTACCGG
GCGTATTTTTTGAGTTATCGAGATTTTCAGGAGCTAAGGAAGCTAAAATGGAGAAAAAAATCACGGGATA
TACCACCGTTGATATATCCCAATGGCATCGTAAAGAACATTTTGAGGCATTTCAGTCAGTTGCTCAATGT
ACCTATAACCAGACCGTTCAGCTGGATATTACGGCCTTTTTAAAGACCGTAAAGAAAAATAAGCACAAGT
TTTATCCGGCCTTTATTCACATTCTTGCCCGCCTGATGAACGCTCACCCGGAGTTTCGTATGGCCATGAA
AGACGGTGAGCTGGTGATCTGGGATAGTGTTCACCCTTGTTACACCGTTTTCCATGAGCAAACTGAAACG
TTTTCGTCCCTCTGGAGTGAATACCACGACGATTTCCGGCAGTTTCTCCACATATATTCGCAAGATGTGG
CGTGTTACGGTGAAAACCTGGCCTATTTCCCTAAAGGGTTTATTGAGAATATGTTTTTTGTCTCAGCCAA
TCCCTGGGTGAGTTTCACCAGTTTTGATTTAAACGTGGCCAATATGGACAACTTCTTCGCCCCCGTTTTC
ACGATGGGCAAATATTATACGCAAGGCGACAAGGTGCTGATGCCGCTGGCGATCCAGGTTCATCATGCCG
TTTGTGATGGCTTCCATGTCGGCCGCATGCTTAATGAATTACAACAGTACTGTGATGAGTGGCAGGGCGG
GGCGTAATAATACTAGCTCCGGCAAAAAAACGGGCAAGGTGTCACCACCCTGCCCTTTTTCTTTAAAACC
GAAAAGATTACTTCGCGTTTGCCACCTGACGTCTAAGAAAAGGAATATTCAGCAATTTGCCCGTGCCGAA
GAAAGGCCCACCCGTGAAGGTGAGCCAGTGAGTTGATTGCTACGTAATTAGTTAGTTAGCCCTTAGTGAC
TC
